>Addgene plasmid #1979 | HA-Nore1 | addgene partial sequence | sequence record 17342 | CMV-F 5'-CGCAAATGGGCGGTAGGCGTG-3'
GACCGTCAGAATTGCCACCATGTACCCATACGATGTTCCAGATTACGCGAATTCTGCAGGATCCCGGGTA
CCTCTAGACCATATGGCTTCCCCGGCCATCGGGCAACGTCCCTACCCGCTGCTCCTAGATCCCGAGCCGC
CGCGGTATCTGCAGAGTCTGGGTGGCACCGAGCCGCCACCTCCCGCCCGGCCGCGCCGCTGCATCCCCAC
GGCCCTGATCCCCGCGGCCGGGGCGTCAGAGGATCGCGGTGGCAGGAGGAGTGGCCGGAGGGACCCCGAA
CCCACGCCCCGAGACTGCCGACACGCTCGCCCTGTCCGGCCCGGTCTGCAGCCGAGACTGCGGCTGCGAC
CTGGGTCACACCGACCCCGCGACGTGAGGAGCATCTTCGAGCAGCCGCAGGATCCCCGCGTCTTGGCCGA
GAGAGGCGAGGGGCACCGTTTCGTGGAACTGGCGCTGCGGGGCGGTCCGGGCTGGTGTGACCTGTGCGGA
CGAGAGGTGCTGCGGCAGGCGCTGCGCTGCGCTAATTGTAAATTCACCTGCCACTCGGAGTGCCGCAGCC
TGATCCAGTTGGACTGCAGACAGAAGGGGGGCCCTGCCCTGGATAGACGCTCTCCAGAAAGCACCCTCAC
CCCAACCTTGAACCAGAATGTCTGTAAGGCAGTGGAGGAGACACAGCACCCGCCCACGATACAGGAGATC
AAGCAGAAGATTGACAGCTATAACAGCAGGGAGAAGCACTGCCTGGGCATGAAGCTGAGTGAAGATGGCA
CCTACACAGGTTTCATCAAAGTGCATTTGAAGCTC
