[The description below was written by a language model from this plasmid's Addgene catalogue record.]
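Description:
HA-Nore1 is a mammalian expression plasmid built on the pCMV5 backbone (recorded as 4657 bp without insert) that carries the mouse Nore1 coding sequence, corresponding to the Rassf5 gene (also known as Rapl or Maxp1). The insert was introduced by restriction enzyme cloning and bears an HA epitope tag at its N terminus, so the expressed protein can be detected or immunoprecipitated with anti-HA antibodies without needing a Nore1-specific reagent. The plasmid is maintained in E. coli as a high-copy construct under ampicillin selection. The record does not list a mammalian selection marker, and no feature table is provided, so details such as the polyadenylation signal, the bacterial origin, the insert length, and which Nore1 isoform is encoded are not stated. The promoter is also not given explicitly, although the pCMV5 backbone name and the use of a CMV forward sequencing primer indicate that the insert sits downstream of a cytomegalovirus promoter, which gives strong constitutive transcription in transfected mammalian cells.

Nore1 is a Ras-GTP binding protein of the RASSF family, and the associated publication concerns homodimerization of the putative tumor suppressor RASSF1A and its heterodimerization with Nore1. In that context, this construct is suited to transient expression of tagged Nore1 in cultured mammalian cells for co-immunoprecipitation and related protein interaction studies, for example alongside differently tagged RASSF1A or Ras constructs, as well as for localization or functional analyses of Nore1 in Ras effector signalling.
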