Addgene plasmid #1979: HA-Nore1
Depositing lab: Joseph Avruch. Depositing organization: Massachusetts General Hospital. Publication: The putative tumor suppressor RASSF1A homodimerizes and heterodimerizes with the Ras-GTP binding protein Nore1. Ortiz-Vega S, Khokhlatchev A, Nedwidek M, Zhang XF, Dammann R, Pfeifer GP, Avruch J. Oncogene 2002 Feb 21;21(9):1381-90. 10.1038/sj.onc.1205192 PubMed 11857081.
Backbone
  Vector backbone: pCMV5
  Backbone size w/o insert (bp): 4657
  Vector type: Mammalian Expression
Growth in bacteria
  Bacterial resistance: Ampicillin, 100 μg/mL
  Growth temperature: 37°C
  Growth strain: DH5alpha
  Copy number: High Copy
Gene/Insert
  Gene/Insert name: Nore1
  Species: M. musculus (mouse)
  Entrez Gene: Rassf5 (a.k.a. 1300019G20Rik, AU042887, Maxp1, Nore1, Nore1A, Nore1B, Rapl)
  Tag / fusion protein: HA (N terminal on insert)
  Cloning method: Restriction Enzyme
  Sequencing primers: 5′ CMV Forward
Terms and licenses: Academic/Nonprofit Terms; Industry Terms: Not Available to Industry
How to cite: HA-Nore1 was a gift from Joseph Avruch (Addgene plasmid # 1979 ; http://n2t.net/addgene:1979 ; RRID:Addgene_1979)
